Addgene plasmid #144395: TFORF2662
Purpose: Lentiviral vector for overexpressing transcription factor ORFs with unique 24-bp barcodes. Barcodes facilitate identification of transcription factors in pooled screens.
Depositing lab: Feng Zhang. Depositing organization: Broad Institute. Publication: A transcription factor atlas of directed differentiation. Joung J, Ma S, Tay T, Geiger-Schuller KR, Kirchgatterer PC, Verdine VK, Guo B, Arias-Garcia MA, Allen WE, Singh A, Kuksenko O, Abudayyeh OO, Gootenberg JS, Fu Z, Macrae RK, Buenrostro JD, Regev A, Zhang F. Cell. 2023 Jan 5;186(1):209-229.e26. doi: 10.1016/j.cell.2022.11.026. PubMed 36608654.
Backbone
  Vector backbone: pLX_TRC317
  Backbone manufacturer: Broad Institute Genetic Perturbation Platform
  Backbone size w/o insert (bp): 8264
  Vector type: Mammalian Expression, Lentiviral
  Selectable markers: Puromycin
Growth in bacteria
  Bacterial resistance: Ampicillin, 100 μg/mL
  Growth temperature: 37°C
  Growth strain: NEB Stable
  Copy number: High Copy
Gene/Insert
  Gene/Insert name: STOX1
  Species: H. sapiens (human)
  Insert size (bp): 785
  Entrez Gene: STOX1 (a.k.a. C10orf24)
  Promoter: EF1a
  Cloning method: Unknown
  Sequencing primers: 5′ GGGTGGAGACTGAAGTTAGGCCAG; 3′ CACATAGCGTAAAAGGAGCAACATAG
Terms and licenses: Academic/Nonprofit Terms; Industry Terms: Not Available to Industry
Depositor comments: NM_001130159,ENST00000399165 . The transcription factor ORF portion of this plasmid was synthesized by Genewiz. Please test multiple small colonies in case of plasmid recombination. To make this collection available in a timely manner, a portion of this collection was not fully sequenced by Addgene. If an Addgene verified full plasmid sequence is not available, please contact us prior to placing an order to request the full sequence.
How to cite: TFORF2662 was a gift from Feng Zhang (Addgene plasmid # 144395 ; http://n2t.net/addgene:144395 ; RRID:Addgene_144395)
