[The description below was written by a language model from this plasmid's Addgene catalogue record and pLannotate feature annotations shown in this document.]
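Description:
TFORF2662 is a third-generation-style, self-inactivating lentiviral expression plasmid built on the pLX_TRC317 backbone and belonging to a barcoded library of human transcription factor open reading frames. It carries a human STOX1 ORF (listed as a 785 bp insert corresponding to a specific short transcript isoform, which the annotation accordingly detects as a partial match to the full-length STOX1 protein) placed directly downstream of the strong constitutive EF-1α promoter. According to the catalogue entry, each construct in the collection also carries a unique 24-bp barcode that identifies the transcription factor in pooled screens. The barcode is not annotated in the feature table, although the short region between the ORF and the WPRE, where a small U6-like fragment is called, is a plausible location. The WPRE downstream of the ORF enhances transcript stability and expression.

The viral framework consists of an RSV promoter fused to a truncated HIV-1 5' LTR, which drives Tat-independent genomic RNA production. It is followed by the Ψ packaging signal with a partial gag sequence, the RRE for Rev-dependent nuclear export, a cPPT/CTS that aids nuclear import, and a ΔU3 3' LTR that inactivates the LTR promoter after integration. Within the provirus and upstream of the EF-1α cassette, an SV40 early promoter drives puromycin N-acetyltransferase for selection of transduced mammalian cells. In bacteria the plasmid is maintained through a high-copy ColE1/pUC origin and ampicillin resistance, and an f1 origin is also present. The depositor notes that the plasmid can recombine. The construct is intended for virus production and stable STOX1 overexpression, individually or in pooled screens of transcription factor-directed differentiation.
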