Features (pLannotate 1.2.2; 31 found; start..end, strand, type, name):
      1..1179    +  promoter       EF-1α promoter: strong constitutive promoter for human elongation factor EF-1α
   1196..1858    +  CDS            STOX1 (fragment): STOX1_HUMAN - Also known as C10orf24. Experimental evidence at protein level: Swiss-Prot protein existence level 1. [Isoform A]: Involved in cell cycle regulation by binding to the CCNB1 promoter, up-regulating its expression and promoting mitotic entry (PubMed:22253775). Induces phosphorylation of MAPT/tau (PubMed:22995177). From Homo sapiens (Human).
   1892..1945    +  promoter       U6 promoter (fragment): RNA polymerase III promoter for human U6 snRNA
   1987..2575    +  misc_feature   WPRE: woodchuck hepatitis virus posttranscriptional regulatory element
   2626..2645    +  misc_feature   cPPT/CTS (fragment): central polypurine tract and central termination sequence of HIV-1
   2647..2880    +  LTR            3' LTR (ΔU3): self-inactivating 3' long terminal repeat (LTR) from HIV-1
   2958..3079    +  polyA_signal   SV40 poly(A) signal: SV40 polyadenylation signal
   3119..3254    +  rep_origin     SV40 ori: SV40 origin of replication
   3275..3293    -  promoter       T7 promoter: promoter for bacteriophage T7 RNA polymerase
   3301..3456    +  CDS            lacZα (fragment): LacZα fragment of β-galactosidase; lacZ fragment
   3461..3889    +  rep_origin     f1 ori (sequence partly withheld): f1 bacteriophage origin of replication; arrow indicates direction of (+) strand synthesis
   3942..4046    +  promoter       AmpR promoter: bla
   4047..4907    +  CDS            AmpR: β-lactamase; bla; confers resistance to ampicillin, carbenicillin, and related antibiotics
   5078..5666    +  rep_origin     ori: high-copy-number ColE1/pMB1/pBR322/pUC origin of replication
   5849..5941    +  CDS            lacI (fragment): lac repressor; lacI; The lac repressor binds to the lac operator to inhibit transcription in E. coli. This inhibition can be relieved by adding lactose or isopropyl-β-D-thiogalactopyranoside (IPTG).
   5954..5975    +  protein_bind   CAP binding site: CAP binding activates transcription in the presence of cAMP. E. coli catabolite activator protein
   5990..6020    +  promoter       lac promoter: promoter for the E. coli lac operon
   6028..6044    +  protein_bind   lac operator: The lac repressor binds to the lac operator to inhibit transcription in E. coli. This inhibition can be relieved by adding lactose or isopropyl-β-D-thiogalactopyranoside (IPTG). lac repressor encoded by lacI
   6089..6107    +  promoter       T3 promoter: promoter for bacteriophage T3 RNA polymerase
   6135..6361    +  promoter       RSV promoter: Rous sarcoma virus enhancer/promoter
   6362..6542    +  LTR            5' LTR (truncated): truncated 5' long terminal repeat (LTR) from HIV-1
   6589..6714    +  misc_feature   HIV-1 Ψ: packaging signal of human immunodeficiency virus type 1
   6698..7061    +  CDS            HIV-1 gag (fragment): gag protein from human immunodeficiency virus 1; gag
   7207..7440    +  misc_feature   RRE: The Rev response element (RRE) of HIV-1 allows for Rev-dependent mRNA export from the nucleus to the cytoplasm.
   7817..7843    +  CDS            Rev (fragment): human immunodeficiency virus 1 (HIV-1) Rev protein; rev; enhances nuclear export of unspliced and incompletely spliced viral mRNAs
   7850..7873    +  promoter       SV40 promoter (fragment): SV40 early promoter
   7874..7945    +  promoter       SV40 promoter (fragment): SV40 enhancer and early promoter
   7969..8104    +  rep_origin     SV40 ori: SV40 origin of replication
   8150..8746    +  CDS            PuroR (fragment): puromycin N-acetyltransferase; pac from Streptomyces; confers resistance to puromycin
   8795..8912    +  misc_feature   cPPT/CTS: central polypurine tract and central termination sequence of HIV-1
   8977..9043    +  CDS            small t antigen (fragment): SV40 (simian virus 40) small t antigen
>Addgene plasmid #144395 | TFORF2662 | addgene full sequence | sequence record 353222 | Addgene NGS Result
GGCTCCGGTGCCCGTCAGTGGGCAGAGCGCACATCGCCCACAGTCCCCGAGAAGTTGGGGGGAGGGGTCG
GCAATTGAACCGGTGCCTAGAGAAGGTGGCGCGGGGTAAACTGGGAAAGTGATGTCGTGTACTGGCTCCG
CCTTTTTCCCGAGGGTGGGGGAGAACCGTATATAAGTGCAGTAGTCGCCGTGAACGTTCTTTTTCGCAAC
GGGTTTGCCGCCAGAACACAGGTAAGTGCCGTGTGTGGTTCCCGCGGGCCTGGCCTCTTTACGGGTTATG
GCCCTTGCGTGCCTTGAATTACTTCCACCTGGCTGCAGTACGTGATTCTTGATCCCGAGCTTCGGGTTGG
AAGTGGGTGGGAGAGTTCGAGGCCTTGCGCTTAAGGAGCCCCTTCGCCTCGTGCTTGAGTTGAGGCCTGG
CCTGGGCGCTGGGGCCGCCGCGTGCGAATCTGGTGGCACCTTCGCGCCTGTCTCGCTGCTTTCGATAAGT
CTCTAGCCATTTAAAATTTTTGATGACCTGCTGCGACGCTTTTTTTCTGGCAAGATAGTCTTGTAAATGC
GGGCCAAGATCTGCACACTGGTATTTCGGTTTTTGGGGCCGCGGGCGGCGACGGGGCCCGTGCGTCCCAG
CGCACATGTTCGGCGAGGCGGGGCCTGCGAGCGCGGCCACCGAGAATCGGACGGGGGTAGTCTCAAGCTG
GCCGGCCTGCTCTGGTGCCTGGCCTCGCGCCGCCGTGTATCGCCCCGCCCTGGGCGGCAAGGCTGGCCCG
GTCGGCACCAGTTGCGTGAGCGGAAAGATGGCCGCTTCCCGGCCCTGCTGCAGGGAGCTCAAAATGGAGG
ACGCGGCGCTCGGGAGAGCGGGCGGGTGAGTCACCCACACAAAGGAAAAGGGCCTTTCCGTCCTCAGCCG
TCGCTTCATGTGACTCCACGGAGTACCGGGCGCCGTCCAGGCACCTCGATTAGTTCTCGAGCTTTTGGAG
TACGTCGTCTTTAGGTTGGGGGGAGGGGTTTTATGCGATGGAGTTTCCCCACACTGAGTGGGTGGAGACT
GAAGTTAGGCCAGCTTGGCACTTGATGTAATTCTCCTTGGAATTTGCCCTTTTTGAGTTTGGATCTTGGT
TCATTCTCAAGCCTCAGACAGTGGTTCAAAGTTTTTTTCTTCCATTTCAGGTGTCGTGAGGCTAGCACCG
CCACCATGGCTCGTCCGGTTCAGCTGGCTCCGGGTTCTCTGGCTCTGGTTCTGTGCCGTCTGGAAGCTCA
GAAAGCTGCTGGTGCTGCTGAAGAACCGGGTGGTCGTGCTGTTTTCCGTGCTTTCCGTCGTGCTAACGCT
CGTTGCTTCTGGAACGCTCGTCTGGCTCGTGCTGCTTCTCGTCTGGCTTTCCAGGGTTGGCTGCGTCGTG
GTGTTCTGCTGGTTCGTGCTCCGCCGGCTTGCCTGCAGGTTCTGCGTGACGCTTGGCGTCGTCGTGCTCT
GCGTCCGCCGCGTGGTTTCCGTATCCGTGCTGTTGGTGACGTTTTCCCGGTTCAGATGAACCCGATCACC
CAGTCTCAGTTCGTTCCGCTGGGTGAAGTTCTGTGCTGCGCTATCTCTGACATGAACACCGCTCAGATCG
TTGTTACCCAGGAATCTCTGCTGGAACGTCTGATGAAACACTACCCGGGTATCGCTATCCCGTCTGAAGA
CATCCTGTACACCACCCTGGGTACCCTGATCAAAGAACGTAAAATCTACCACACCGGTGAAGGTTACTTC
ATCGTTACCCCGCAGACCTACTTCATCACCAACACCACCACCCAGGAAAACAAACGTATGCTGCCGTCTG
ACGAATCTCGTCTGATGCCGGCTTCTATGACCTACCTGGACACCGAATCTGGTATCTAGTAATGAACTAG
TCCGTAACTTGAAAGTATTTCGATTTCTTGGCTTTATATATCTTGTGGAAAGGACGACAAACCTACTCTA
TTATCCTATGTACGCGTTAAGTCGACAATCAACCTCTGGATTACAAAATTTGTGAAAGATTGACTGGTAT
TCTTAACTATGTTGCTCCTTTTACGCTATGTGGATACGCTGCTTTAATGCCTTTGTATCATGCTATTGCT
TCCCGTATGGCTTTCATTTTCTCCTCCTTGTATAAATCCTGGTTGCTGTCTCTTTATGAGGAGTTGTGGC
CCGTTGTCAGGCAACGTGGCGTGGTGTGCACTGTGTTTGCTGACGCAACCCCCACTGGTTGGGGCATTGC
CACCACCTGTCAGCTCCTTTCCGGGACTTTCGCTTTCCCCCTCCCTATTGCCACGGCGGAACTCATCGCC
GCCTGCCTTGCCCGCTGCTGGACAGGGGCTCGGCTGTTGGGCACTGACAATTCCGTGGTGTTGTCGGGGA
AATCATCGTCCTTTCCTTGGCTGCTCGCCTGTGTTGCCACCTGGATTCTGCGCGGGACGTCCTTCTGCTA
CGTCCCTTCGGCCCTCAATCCAGCGGACCTTCCTTCCCGCGGCCTGCTGCCGGCTCTGCGGCCTCTTCCG
CGTCTTCGCCTTCGCCCTCAGACGAGTCGGATCTCCCTTTGGGCCGCCTCCCCGCGTCGACTTTAAGACC
AATGACTTACAAGGCAGCTGTAGATCTTAGCCACTTTTTAAAAGAAAAGGGGGGACTGGAAGGGCTAATT
CACTCCCAACGAAGACAAGATCTGCTTTTTGCTTGTACTGGGTCTCTCTGGTTAGACCAGATCTGAGCCT
GGGAGCTCTCTGGCTAACTAGGGAACCCACTGCTTAAGCCTCAATAAAGCTTGCCTTGAGTGCTTCAAGT
AGTGTGTGCCCGTCTGTTGTGTGACTCTGGTAACTAGAGATCCCTCAGACCCTTTTAGTCAGTGTGGAAA
ATCTCTAGCAGTACGTATAGTAGTTCATGTCATCTTATTATTCAGTATTTATAACTTGCAAAGAAATGAA
TATCAGAGAGTGAGAGGAACTTGTTTATTGCAGCTTATAATGGTTACAAATAAAGCAATAGCATCACAAA
TTTCACAAATAAAGCATTTTTTTCACTGCATTCTAGTTGTGGTTTGTCCAAACTCATCAATGTATCTTAT
CATGTCTGGCTCTAGCTATCCCGCCCCTAACTCCGCCCATCCCGCCCCTAACTCCGCCCAGTTCCGCCCA
TTCTCCGCCCCATGGCTGACTAATTTTTTTTATTTATGCAGAGGCCGAGGCCGCCTCGGCCTCTGAGCTA
TTCCAGAAGTAGTGAGGAGGCTTTTTTGGAGGCCTAGGGACGTACCCAATTCGCCCTATAGTGAGTCGTA
TTACGCGCGCTCACTGGCCGTCGTTTTACAACGTCGTGACTGGGAAAACCCTGGCGTTACCCAACTTAAT
CGCCTTGCAGCACATCCCCCTTTCGCCAGCTGGCGTAATAGCGAAGAGGCCCGCACCGATCGCCCTTCCC
AACAGTTGCGCAGCCTGAATGGCGAATGGG
[124 nt withheld, positions 3461-3584]
C
[91 nt withheld, positions 3586-3676]
A
[49 nt withheld, positions 3678-3726]
CCTTTGACGTTGGAGTCCACGTTCTTT
[37 nt withheld, positions 3754-3790]
ACCCTATCTCGGTCTATTCTTTTGATTTATAAGGGATTTTGCCGATTTCGGCCTATTGGTTAAAAAATGA
GCTGATTTAACAAAAATTTAACGCGAATTTTAACAAAATATTAACGCTTACAATTTAGGTGGCACTTTTC
GGGGAAATGTGCGCGGAACCCCTATTTGTTTATTTTTCTAAATACATTCAAATATGTATCCGCTCATGAG
ACAATAACCCTGATAAATGCTTCAATAATATTGAAAAAGGAAGAGTATGAGTATTCAACATTTCCGTGTC
GCCCTTATTCCCTTTTTTGCGGCATTTTGCCTTCCTGTTTTTGCTCACCCAGAAACGCTGGTGAAAGTAA
AAGATGCTGAAGATCAGTTGGGTGCACGAGTGGGTTACATCGAACTGGATCTCAACAGCGGTAAGATCCT
TGAGAGTTTTCGCCCCGAAGAACGTTTTCCAATGATGAGCACTTTTAAAGTTCTGCTATGTGGCGCGGTA
TTATCCCGTATTGACGCCGGGCAAGAGCAACTCGGTCGCCGCATACACTATTCTCAGAATGACTTGGTTG
AGTACTCACCAGTCACAGAAAAGCATCTTACGGATGGCATGACAGTAAGAGAATTATGCAGTGCTGCCAT
AACCATGAGTGATAACACTGCGGCCAACTTACTTCTGACAACGATCGGAGGACCGAAGGAGCTAACCGCT
TTTTTGCACAACATGGGGGATCATGTAACTCGCCTTGATCGTTGGGAACCGGAGCTGAATGAAGCCATAC
CAAACGACGAGCGTGACACCACGATGCCTGTAGCAATGGCAACAACGTTGCGCAAACTATTAACTGGCGA
ACTACTTACTCTAGCTTCCCGGCAACAATTAATAGACTGGATGGAGGCGGATAAAGTTGCAGGACCACTT
CTGCGCTCGGCCCTTCCGGCTGGCTGGTTTATTGCTGATAAATCTGGAGCCGGTGAGCGTGGGTCTCGCG
GTATCATTGCAGCACTGGGGCCAGATGGTAAGCCCTCCCGTATCGTAGTTATCTACACGACGGGGAGTCA
GGCAACTATGGATGAACGAAATAGACAGATCGCTGAGATAGGTGCCTCACTGATTAAGCATTGGTAACTG
TCAGACCAAGTTTACTCATATATACTTTAGATTGATTTAAAACTTCATTTTTAATTTAAAAGGATCTAGG
TGAAGATCCTTTTTGATAATCTCATGACCAAAATCCCTTAACGTGAGTTTTCGTTCCACTGAGCGTCAGA
CCCCGTAGAAAAGATCAAAGGATCTTCTTGAGATCCTTTTTTTCTGCGCGTAATCTGCTGCTTGCAAACA
AAAAAACCACCGCTACCAGCGGTGGTTTGTTTGCCGGATCAAGAGCTACCAACTCTTTTTCCGAAGGTAA
CTGGCTTCAGCAGAGCGCAGATACCAAATACTGTTCTTCTAGTGTAGCCGTAGTTAGGCCACCACTTCAA
GAACTCTGTAGCACCGCCTACATACCTCGCTCTGCTAATCCTGTTACCAGTGGCTGCTGCCAGTGGCGAT
AAGTCGTGTCTTACCGGGTTGGACTCAAGACGATAGTTACCGGATAAGGCGCAGCGGTCGGGCTGAACGG
GGGGTTCGTGCACACAGCCCAGCTTGGAGCGAACGACCTACACCGAACTGAGATACCTACAGCGTGAGCT
ATGAGAAAGCGCCACGCTTCCCGAAGGGAGAAAGGCGGACAGGTATCCGGTAAGCGGCAGGGTCGGAACA
GGAGAGCGCACGAGGGAGCTTCCAGGGGGAAACGCCTGGTATCTTTATAGTCCTGTCGGGTTTCGCCACC
TCTGACTTGAGCGTCGATTTTTGTGATGCTCGTCAGGGGGGCGGAGCCTATGGAAAAACGCCAGCAACGC
GGCCTTTTTACGGTTCCTGGCCTTTTGCTGGCCTTTTGCTCACATGTTCTTTCCTGCGTTATCCCCTGAT
TCTGTGGATAACCGTATTACCGCCTTTGAGTGAGCTGATACCGCTCGCCGCAGCCGAACGACCGAGCGCA
GCGAGTCAGTGAGCGAGGAAGCGGAAGAGCGCCCAATACGCAAACCGCCTCTCCCCGCGCGTTGGCCGAT
TCATTAATGCAGCTGGCACGACAGGTTTCCCGACTGGAAAGCGGGCAGTGAGCGCAACGCAATTAATGTG
AGTTAGCTCACTCATTAGGCACCCCAGGCTTTACACTTTATGCTTCCGGCTCGTATGTTGTGTGGAATTG
TGAGCGGATAACAATTTCACACAGGAAACAGCTATGACCATGATTACGCCAAGCGCGCAATTAACCCTCA
CTAAAGGGAACAAAAGCTGGAGCTGCAAGCTTAATGTAGTCTTATGCAATACTCTTGTAGTCTTGCAACA
TGGTAACGATGAGTTAGCAACATGCCTTACAAGGAGAGAAAAAGCACCGTGCATGCCGATTGGTGGAAGT
AAGGTGGTACGATCGTGCCTTATTAGGAAGGCAACAGACGGGTCTGACATGGATTGGACGAACCACTGAA
TTGCCGCATTGCAGAGATATTGTATTTAAGTGCCTAGCTCGATACATAAACGGGTCTCTCTGGTTAGACC
AGATCTGAGCCTGGGAGCTCTCTGGCTAACTAGGGAACCCACTGCTTAAGCCTCAATAAAGCTTGCCTTG
AGTGCTTCAAGTAGTGTGTGCCCGTCTGTTGTGTGACTCTGGTAACTAGAGATCCCTCAGACCCTTTTAG
TCAGTGTGGAAAATCTCTAGCAGTGGCGCCCGAACAGGGACTTGAAAGCGAAAGGGAAACCAGAGGAGCT
CTCTCGACGCAGGACTCGGCTTGCTGAAGCGCGCACGGCAAGAGGCGAGGGGCGGCGACTGGTGAGTACG
CCAAAAATTTTGACTAGCGGAGGCTAGAAGGAGAGAGATGGGTGCGAGAGCGTCAGTATTAAGCGGGGGA
GAATTAGATCGCGATGGGAAAAAATTCGGTTAAGGCCAGGGGGAAAGAAAAAATATAAATTAAAACATAT
AGTATGGGCAAGCAGGGAGCTAGAACGATTCGCAGTTAATCCTGGCCTGTTAGAAACATCAGAAGGCTGT
AGACAAATACTGGGACAGCTACAACCATCCCTTCAGACAGGATCAGAAGAACTTAGATCATTATATAATA
CAGTAGCAACCCTCTATTGTGTGCATCAAAGGATAGAGATAAAAGACACCAAGGAAGCTTTAGACAAGAT
AGAGGAAGAGCAAAACAAAAGTAAGACCACCGCACAGCAAGCGGCCGCTGATCTTCAGACCTGGAGGAGG
AGATATGAGGGACAATTGGAGAAGTGAATTATATAAATATAAAGTAGTAAAAATTGAACCATTAGGAGTA
GCACCCACCAAGGCAAAGAGAAGAGTGGTGCAGAGAGAAAAAAGAGCAGTGGGAATAGGAGCTTTGTTCC
TTGGGTTCTTGGGAGCAGCAGGAAGCACTATGGGCGCAGCGTCAATGACGCTGACGGTACAGGCCAGACA
ATTATTGTCTGGTATAGTGCAGCAGCAGAACAATTTGCTGAGGGCTATTGAGGCGCAACAGCATCTGTTG
CAACTCACAGTCTGGGGCATCAAGCAGCTCCAGGCAAGAATCCTGGCTGTGGAAAGATACCTAAAGGATC
AACAGCTCCTGGGGATTTGGGGTTGCTCTGGAAAACTCATTTGCACCACTGCTGTGCCTTGGAATGCTAG
TTGGAGTAATAAATCTCTGGAACAGATTTGGAATCACACGACCTGGATGGAGTGGGACAGAGAAATTAAC
AATTACACAAGCTTAATACACTCCTTAATTGAAGAATCGCAAAACCAGCAAGAAAAGAATGAACAAGAAT
TATTGGAATTAGATAAATGGGCAAGTTTGTGGAATTGGTTTAACATAACAAATTGGCTGTGGTATATAAA
ATTATTCATAATGATAGTAGGAGGCTTGGTAGGTTTAAGAATAGTTTTTGCTGTACTTTCTATAGTGAAT
AGAGTTAGGCAGGGATATTCACCATTATCGTTTCAGACCCACCTCCCAACCCCGAGGGGACCCATGCATT
GCATCTCAATTAGTCAGCAACCAGGTGTGGAAAGTCCCCAGGCTCCCCAGCAGGCAGAAGTATGCAAAGC
ATGCGTCTCAATTAGTCAGCAACCATAGTCCCGCCCCTAACTCCGCCCATCCCGCCCCTAACTCCGCCCA
GTTCCGCCCATTCTCCGCCCCATGGCTGACTAATTTTTTTTATTTATGCAGAGGCCGAGGCCGCCTCGGC
CTCTGAGCTATTCCAGAAGTAGTGAGGAGGCTTTTTTGGAGGCCTAGGCTTTTGCAAAAAGCTTTCTAGA
GGTACCACCGGAGCTTACCATGACCGAGTACAAGCCCACGGTGCGCCTCGCCACCCGCGACGACGTCCCC
AGGGCCGTACGCACCCTCGCCGCCGCGTTCGCCGACTACCCCGCCACGCGCCACACCGTCGATCCGGACC
GCCACATCGAGCGGGTCACCGAGCTGCAAGAACTCTTCCTCACGCGCGTCGGGCTCGACATCGGCAAGGT
GTGGGTCGCGGACGACGGCGCCGCCGTGGCGGTCTGGACCACGCCGGAGAGCGTCGAAGCGGGGGCGGTG
TTCGCCGAGATCGGCCCGCGCATGGCCGAGTTGAGCGGTTCCCGGCTGGCCGCGCAGCAACAGATGGAAG
GCCTCCTGGCGCCGCACCGGCCCAAGGAGCCCGCGTGGTTCCTGGCCACCGTCGGCGTCTCGCCCGACCA
CCAGGGCAAGGGTCTGGGCAGCGCCGTCGTGCTCCCCGGAGTGGAGGCGGCCGAGCGCGCCGGGGTGCCC
GCCTTCCTGGAGACCTCCGCGCCCCGCAACCTCCCCTTCTACGAGCGGCTCGGCTTCACCGTCACCGCCG
ACGTCGAGGTGCCCGAAGGACCGCGCACCTGGTGCATGACCCGCAAGCCCGGTGCCAGTTAACGAATTCT
AGATCTTGAGACAAATGGCAGTATTCATCCACAATTTTAAAAGAAAAGGGGGGATTGGGGGGTACAGTGC
AGGGGAAAGAATAGTAGACATAATAGCAACAGACATACAAACTAAAGAATTACAAAAACAAATTACAAAA
ATTCAAAATTTTCGGGTTTATTACAGGGACAGCAGAGATCCACTTTGGCGCCGGCTCGAGGCCTGCAGGT
GCAAAGATGGATAAAGTTTTAAACAGAGAGGAATCTTTGCAGCTAATGGACCTTCTAGGTCTTGAAAGGA
GTGGGAATT
