>Addgene plasmid #144395 | TFORF2662 | depositor partial sequence | sequence record 285300 | Insert
ACCGCCACCATGGCTCGTCCGGTTCAGCTGGCTCCGGGTTCTCTGGCTCTGGTTCTGTGCCGTCTGGAAG
CTCAGAAAGCTGCTGGTGCTGCTGAAGAACCGGGTGGTCGTGCTGTTTTCCGTGCTTTCCGTCGTGCTAA
CGCTCGTTGCTTCTGGAACGCTCGTCTGGCTCGTGCTGCTTCTCGTCTGGCTTTCCAGGGTTGGCTGCGT
CGTGGTGTTCTGCTGGTTCGTGCTCCGCCGGCTTGCCTGCAGGTTCTGCGTGACGCTTGGCGTCGTCGTG
CTCTGCGTCCGCCGCGTGGTTTCCGTATCCGTGCTGTTGGTGACGTTTTCCCGGTTCAGATGAACCCGAT
CACCCAGTCTCAGTTCGTTCCGCTGGGTGAAGTTCTGTGCTGCGCTATCTCTGACATGAACACCGCTCAG
ATCGTTGTTACCCAGGAATCTCTGCTGGAACGTCTGATGAAACACTACCCGGGTATCGCTATCCCGTCTG
AAGACATCCTGTACACCACCCTGGGTACCCTGATCAAAGAACGTAAAATCTACCACACCGGTGAAGGTTA
CTTCATCGTTACCCCGCAGACCTACTTCATCACCAACACCACCACCCAGGAAAACAAACGTATGCTGCCG
TCTGACGAATCTCGTCTGATGCCGGCTTCTATGACCTACCTGGACACCGAATCTGGTATCTAGTAATGAA
CTAGTCCGTAACTTGAAAGTATTTCGATTTCTTGGCTTTATATATCTTGTGGAAAGGACGACAAACCTAC
TCTATTATCCTATGT
