>Addgene plasmid #144395 | TFORF2662 | depositor partial sequence | sequence record 285301 | Barcode
CAAACCTACTCTATTATCCTATGT
